Addgene plasmid #58183: 2MT-D2-CPV
Purpose: (Empty Backbone) Localization: Mitochondria Ca Biosensor, Excitation: 433 / 515 , Emission: 475 / 528
Depositing lab: Michael Davidson. Depositing organization: Florida State University, Tallahassee.
Backbone
  Vector backbone: Unknown
  Vector type: Mammalian Expression
  Selectable markers: Neomycin (select with G418)
  Tag / fusion protein: ECFP; Venus
Growth in bacteria
  Bacterial resistance: Ampicillin, 100 μg/mL
  Growth temperature: 37°C
  Growth strain: DH5alpha
  Copy number: High Copy
Gene/Insert
  Gene/Insert name: None
  Tag / fusion protein: ECFP; Venus
Terms and licenses: Academic/Nonprofit Terms; Industry Terms
Depositor comments: ECFP/Venus mitochondrial-targeted calcium biosensor. Excitation = 433 / 515 ; Emission = 475 / 528
How to cite: 2MT-D2-CPV was a gift from Michael Davidson (Addgene plasmid # 58183 ; http://n2t.net/addgene:58183 ; RRID:Addgene_58183)
