[The description below was written by a language model from this plasmid's Addgene catalogue record.]
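Description:
2MT-D2-CPV is a mammalian expression plasmid encoding a genetically encoded, mitochondria-targeted calcium biosensor built on an ECFP/Venus fluorescent protein pair. The catalogue lists it as an "empty backbone" with no separate insert, because the sensor cassette itself is the functional content. The backbone is recorded as unknown, and the record does not state the promoter driving expression, the polyadenylation signal, or the origin of replication. No feature table is provided, so the arrangement of parts cannot be confirmed. The plasmid is maintained in bacteria as a high-copy construct under ampicillin selection. It also carries a neomycin resistance marker, which allows G418 selection of stably transfected mammalian cells.

The recorded spectral values (excitation 433 / 515, emission 475 / 528) match a cyan donor and a yellow acceptor. This fits a ratiometric FRET sensor, in which calcium binding to a sensing domain placed between the two fluorescent proteins changes energy transfer from ECFP to Venus. The name suggests a cameleon-type design, with "D2" pointing to a redesigned calmodulin/peptide sensing module, "CPV" to a circularly permuted Venus acceptor, and "2MT" to a duplicated mitochondrial targeting sequence. These readings are inferred from the name only, since the record describes the construct simply as an ECFP/Venus mitochondrial-targeted calcium biosensor. It is typically used for live-cell imaging of mitochondrial calcium dynamics in transfected mammalian cells, with the yellow-to-cyan emission ratio under cyan excitation serving as the readout.
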