>Addgene plasmid #58183 | 2MT-D2-CPV | addgene partial sequence | sequence record 146840 | CMV-F 5'-CGCAAATGGGCGGTAGGCGTG-3'
CTCTCTGGCTAACTAGAGAACCCACTGCTTACTGGCTTATCGAAATTAATACGACTCACTATAGGGAGAC
CCAAGCTTATGTCCGTCCTGACGCCGCTGCTGCTGCGGGGCTTGACAGGCTCGGCCCGGCGGCTCCCAGT
GCCGCGCGCCAAGATCCATTCGTTGGGGGATCCCATGTCCGTCCTGACGCCGCTGCTGCTGCGGGGCTTG
ACAGGCTCGGCCCGGCGGCTCCCAGTGCCGCGCGCCAAGATCCATTCGTTGGGGAAGCTTGCCACCATGG
TGAGCAAGGGCGAGGAGCTGTTCACCGGGGTGGTGCCCATCCTGGTCGAGCTGGACGGCGACGTAAACGG
CCACAGGTTCAGCGTGTCCGGCGAGGGCGAGGGCGATGCCACCTACGGCAAGCTGACCCTGAAGTTCATC
TGCACCACCGGCAAGCTGCCCGTGCCCTGGCCCACCCTCGTGACCACCCTGACCTGGGGCGTGCAGTGCT
TCAGCCGCTACCCCGACCACATGAAGCAGCACGACTTCTTCAAGTCCGCCATGCCCGAAGGCTACGTCCA
GGAGCGTACCATCTTCTTCAAGGACGACGGCAACTACAAGACCCGCGCCGAGGTGAAGTTCGAGGGCGAC
ACCCTGGTGAACCGCATCGAGCTGAAGGGCATCGACTTCAAGGAGGACGGCAACATCCTGGGGCACAAGC
TGGAGTACAACTACATCAGCCACAACGTCTATATCACCGCCGACAAGCAGAAGAACGGCATCAAGGCCCA
CTTCAAGATCCGCCACAACATCGAGGACGG
