>Addgene plasmid #58183 | 2MT-D2-CPV | addgene partial sequence | sequence record 147788 | mVenus-R 5'-cgaagcactgcaggccgtagc-3'
GGGCACGGGCAGCTTGCCGGTGGTGCAGATCAGCTTCAGGGTCAGCTTGCCGTAGGTGGCATCGCCCTCG
CCCTCGCCGGACACGCTGAACTTGTGGCCGTTTACGTCGCCGTCCAGCTCGACCAGGATGGGCACCACCC
CGGTGAACAGCTCCTCGCCCTTGCTCACCATGCCACCGCTGCCACCCTTGTACAGCTCGTCCATGCCGAG
AGTGATCCCGGCGGCGGTCACGAACTCCAGCAGGACCATGTGATCGCGCTTCTCGTTGGGGTCTTTGCTC
AGGGCGGACTGGTAGCTCAGGTAGTGGTTGTCGGGCAGCAGCACGGGGCCGTCGCCGATGGGGGTGTTCT
GCTGGTAGTGGTCGGCGAGCTGCACGCCGCCGTCCATGAGCTCCAGTGCCCCGGAGCTGGAGATCTTCTT
CAGTCTTCCTATTATTCGGACAGCATGGCCTGTTTTCTGCCAGCGCCTCTTCCCCCCCTTTGCTGTCATC
ATTTGTACAAACTCTTCATAGTTTACTTGGCCATCACCATCGATATCTGCTTCCCTTATCATTTCATCAA
CTTCTTCATCTGTTAACTTCTCCCCGAGGTTTGTCATGACGTGACGTAATTCAGCAGCGCTGATGTAGCC
GTTCCCATCCTTGTCAAAAACACGGAATGCTTCTCGGATTTCCTCTTCGCTGTCTGTGTCCTTCATTTTT
CTAGCCAGCATAGTAAGAAGTTCAGGAAAGTAAATCGTTCCATTGCCATCAGCATCGACTTCATTGATCA
TATCCTGCAATTCTGCTTCCGTTGGGTTTTGTCCAAGCGACCTCATAACGGTGCCAAGTTCCTTTGTGGT
GATGGTGCCGTCCCCATCCTTGTCGAATAATGAGAAGGCTTCTTTGAACTCTGCAATCTGCTCTTCTGTC
AGTTGG
